Addgene plasmid #19530: pcDNA5/FRT/TO V5 DNAJB7
Depositing lab: Harm Kampinga. Publication: Computational analysis of the human HSPH/HSPA/DNAJ family and cloning of a human HSPH/HSPA/DNAJ expression library. Hageman J, Kampinga HH. Cell Stress Chaperones. 2009 Jan;14(1):1-21. doi: 10.1007/s12192-008-0060-2. Epub 2008 Aug 7. PubMed 18686016.
Backbone
  Vector backbone: pcDNA5/FRT/TO
  Backbone manufacturer: Invitrogen
  Backbone size w/o insert (bp): 5137
  Vector type: Mammalian Expression
  Selectable markers: Hygromycin
Growth in bacteria
  Bacterial resistance: Ampicillin, 100 μg/mL
  Growth temperature: 37°C
  Growth strain: DH5alpha
  Copy number: High Copy
Gene/Insert
  Gene/Insert name: DnaJ (Hsp40) homolog, subfamily B, member 7 (alt names: DNAJB7; DJ5; HSC3; MGC138340)
  Species: H. sapiens (human)
  Insert size (bp): 1016
  Entrez Gene: DNAJB7 (a.k.a. DJ5, HSC3, MGC138340)
  Tag / fusion protein: V5 (N terminal on backbone)
  Cloning method: Restriction Enzyme; 5′ cloning site EcoRV (not destroyed); 3′ cloning site NotI (not destroyed)
  Sequencing primers: 5′ LNCX; 3′ BGH-rev
Terms and licenses: Academic/Nonprofit Terms; Industry Terms: Not Available to Industry
Depositor comments: Part of the HSP40 gene family Disclaimer: For cloning the various HSP genes, the Stratagene reference RNA for cDNA synthesis was used and genes were amplified from this mixture that originates from 10 different cell lines from different somatic origin and ultimately coming from 10 different individuals. This strategy was used to maximize the chance for the presence of individual HSP transcripts. Users must be aware that this mixture thus represents 20 complete haploid genomes, meaning that for each individual gene there might be polymorphisms that could potentially have functional consequences. The library was sequence verified only for the presence of the correct gene.
How to cite: pcDNA5/FRT/TO V5 DNAJB7 was a gift from Harm Kampinga (Addgene plasmid # 19530 ; http://n2t.net/addgene:19530 ; RRID:Addgene_19530)
