[The description below was written by a language model from this plasmid's Addgene catalogue record and pLannotate feature annotations shown in this document.]
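Description:
pcDNA5/FRT/TO V5 DNAJB7 is a mammalian expression plasmid built on the Invitrogen pcDNA5/FRT/TO backbone. It carries the human co-chaperone DNAJB7 (also called DJ5 or HSC3), a member of the DnaJ/Hsp40 subfamily B, fused to an N-terminal V5 epitope tag supplied by the modified backbone. The roughly 1 kb insert was cloned between EcoRV and NotI sites, both of which are retained. In E. coli the 6.1 kb plasmid is maintained at high copy through a ColE1/pUC-type origin and selected with ampicillin via the bla gene. The short lac, lacI, f1 ori, SV40 promoter, ble and bom fragments flagged in the annotation are partial matches, probably backbone remnants rather than functional elements.

Expression is driven by the CMV immediate-early enhancer and promoter, followed by short matches to tet operator sequences, and is terminated by the bGH polyadenylation signal. This is the "TO" arrangement, in which transcription is repressed in cells expressing the Tet repressor and induced by tetracycline or doxycycline, while in ordinary cells the promoter is constitutive. Downstream lies an FRT site directly ahead of a hygromycin resistance coding sequence with an SV40 poly(A) signal and no full promoter annotated upstream. In this design, FLP-mediated recombination into a genomic FRT site in a suitable host line places the marker behind a resident promoter, so hygromycin selects for single-copy, site-specific integrants. The plasmid thus suits both transient transfection and generation of isogenic, inducible stable lines.

The construct belongs to a human HSPH/HSPA/DNAJ chaperone expression library. The depositor notes that inserts were amplified from pooled reference RNA from ten cell lines and verified only for gene identity, so polymorphisms with possible functional consequences may be present.
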