Features (pLannotate 1.2.2; 22 found; start..end, strand, type, name):
     28..80      -  misc_feature   bom (fragment): basis of mobility region from pBR322
    235..614     +  enhancer       CMV enhancer: human cytomegalovirus immediate early enhancer
    615..818     +  promoter       CMV promoter: human cytomegalovirus (CMV) immediate early promoter
    820..839     +  promoter       PLtetO-1 promoter (fragment): modified phage lambda PL promoter with tet operator sites (Lutz and Bujard, 1997)
    841..860     +  promoter       PLtetO-1 promoter (fragment): modified phage lambda PL promoter with tet operator sites (Lutz and Bujard, 1997)
    868..901     +  promoter       TRE3GV promoter (fragment): 3rd-generation Tet-responsive promoter that can be activated by binding of Tet-On® 3G, optimized for retroviral and lentiviral vectors
    996..1037    +  CDS            V5 tag: epitope tag from simian virus 5
   1080..2006    +  CDS            DNAJB7: DNJB7_HUMAN - Also known as HSC3. Experimental evidence at transcript level: Swiss-Prot protein existence level 2. Probably acts as a co-chaperone. From Homo sapiens (Human).
   2060..2284    +  polyA_signal   bGH poly(A) signal: bovine growth hormone polyadenylation signal
   2288..2309    +  promoter       SV40 promoter (fragment): SV40 enhancer and early promoter
   2330..2563    +  rep_origin     f1 ori (fragment) (sequence partly withheld): f1 bacteriophage origin of replication; arrow indicates direction of (+) strand synthesis
   2568..2615    +  protein_bind   FRT: FLP-mediated recombination occurs in the 8-bp core sequence TCTAGAAA (Turan and Bode, 2011). FLP recombinase from the Saccharomyces cerevisiae 2μ plasmid
   2623..3645    +  CDS            HygR: aminoglycoside phosphotransferase from E. coli; aph(4)-Ia; confers resistance to hygromycin
   3655..3780    +  CDS            ble (fragment): BLE_KLEPN - Experimental evidence at protein level: Swiss-Prot protein existence level 1. Binding protein with a strong affinity to the bleomycin family of antibiotics. Binds to CL990; an antimitotic-antibiotic compound. From Klebsiella pneumoniae.
   3775..3896    +  polyA_signal   SV40 poly(A) signal: SV40 polyadenylation signal
   3969..3985    -  protein_bind   lac operator: The lac repressor binds to the lac operator to inhibit transcription in E. coli. This inhibition can be relieved by adding lactose or isopropyl-β-D-thiogalactopyranoside (IPTG). lac repressor encoded by lacI
   3993..4023    -  promoter       lac promoter: promoter for the E. coli lac operon
   4038..4059    -  protein_bind   CAP binding site: CAP binding activates transcription in the presence of cAMP. E. coli catabolite activator protein
   4072..4164    -  CDS            lacI (fragment): lac repressor; lacI; The lac repressor binds to the lac operator to inhibit transcription in E. coli. This inhibition can be relieved by adding lactose or isopropyl-β-D-thiogalactopyranoside (IPTG).
   4347..4935    -  rep_origin     ori: high-copy-number ColE1/pMB1/pBR322/pUC origin of replication
   5106..5966    -  CDS            AmpR: β-lactamase; bla; confers resistance to ampicillin, carbenicillin, and related antibiotics
   5967..6071    -  promoter       AmpR promoter: bla
>Addgene plasmid #19530 | pcDNA5/FRT/TO V5 DNAJB7 | depositor full sequence | sequence record 9166 | Author sequence
GACGGATCGGGAGATCTCCCGATCCCCTATGGTGCACTCTCAGTACAATCTGCTCTGATGCCGCATAGTT
AAGCCAGTATCTGCTCCCTGCTTGTGTGTTGGAGGTCGCTGAGTAGTGCGCGAGCAAAATTTAAGCTACA
ACAAGGCAAGGCTTGACCGACAATTGCATGAAGAATCTGCTTAGGGTTAGGCGTTTTGCGCTGCTTCGCG
ATGTACGGGCCAGATATACGCGTTGACATTGATTATTGACTAGTTATTAATAGTAATCAATTACGGGGTC
ATTAGTTCATAGCCCATATATGGAGTTCCGCGTTACATAACTTACGGTAAATGGCCCGCCTGGCTGACCG
CCCAACGACCCCCGCCCATTGACGTCAATAATGACGTATGTTCCCATAGTAACGCCAATAGGGACTTTCC
ATTGACGTCAATGGGTGGAGTATTTACGGTAAACTGCCCACTTGGCAGTACATCAAGTGTATCATATGCC
AAGTACGCCCCCTATTGACGTCAATGACGGTAAATGGCCCGCCTGGCATTATGCCCAGTACATGACCTTA
TGGGACTTTCCTACTTGGCAGTACATCTACGTATTAGTCATCGCTATTACCATGGTGATGCGGTTTTGGC
AGTACATCAATGGGCGTGGATAGCGGTTTGACTCACGGGGATTTCCAAGTCTCCACCCCATTGACGTCAA
TGGGAGTTTGTTTTGGCACCAAAATCAACGGGACTTTCCAAAATGTCGTAACAACTCCGCCCCATTGACG
CAAATGGGCGGTAGGCGTGTACGGTGGGAGGTCTATATAAGCAGAGCTCTCCCTATCAGTGATAGAGATC
TCCCTATCAGTGATAGAGATCGTCGACGAGCTCGTTTAGTGAACCGTCAGATCGCCTGGAGACGCCATCC
ACGCTGTTTTGACCTCCATAGAAGACACCGGGACCGATCCAGCCTCCGGACTCTAGCGTTTAAACTTAAG
CTTGAATTCACCATGGGTAAGCCTATCCCTAACCCTCTCCTCGGTCTCGATTCTACGGGATCCACTAGTC
CAGTGTGGTGGAATTCTGCAGATATCACCATGGTGGATTACTATGAAGTTCTAGGACTGCAAAGATATGC
TTCACCTGAGGACATTAAAAAAGCTTATCATAAAGTGGCACTTAAATGGCACCCTGATAAAAATCCAGAA
AATAAAGAAGAAGCAGAGAGAAAATTCAAAGAAGTAGCTGAGGCATACGAGGTATTATCAAATGATGAGA
AACGGGACATTTATGATAAATATGGCACAGAAGGATTAAACGGAGGTGGAAGTCATTTTGATGATGAATG
TGAGTACGGCTTCACATTCCATAAGCCAGATGATGTTTTTAAAGAAATTTTTCATGAAAGGGATCCATTT
TCTTTTCACTTCTTTGAAGACTCGCTTGAGGACCTGTTAAATCGTCCAGGAAGCTCCTATGGAAACAGAA
ACAGAGATGCAGGATACTTTTTCTCCACTGCCAGTGAATATCCAATTTTTGAGAAATTTTCTTCATATGA
TACAGGATATACATCACAGGGTTCATTGGGGCATGAAGGCCTTACTTCTTTCTCTTCCCTGGCTTTTGAT
AATAGTGGGATGGACAACTACATATCTGTTACAACTTCAGACAAAATCGTTAATGGCAGAAATATTAATA
CAAAGAAAATTATTGAAAGTGATCAAGAAAGAGAAGCTGAAGATAATGGAGAGTTGACATTTTTTCTTGT
AAATAGTGTGGCCAATGAAGAGGGCTTTGCAAAAGAATGCAGCTGGAGAACACAGTCATTCAACAACTAT
TCACCAAATTCTCACAGCTCCAAACATGTATCTCAATATACTTTCGTGGACAATGATGAGGGAGGTATAT
CTTGGGTTACCAGCAACAGAGATCCCCCTATTTTCTCAGCAGGAGTCAAAGAGGGTGGTAAGAGGAAAAA
AAAGAAGCGTAAAGAGGTGCAAAAGAAGTCTACCAAAAGGAATTGTTAAGCGGCCGCTCGAGTCTAGAGG
GCCCGTTTAAACCCGCTGATCAGCCTCGACTGTGCCTTCTAGTTGCCAGCCATCTGTTGTTTGCCCCTCC
CCCGTGCCTTCCTTGACCCTGGAAGGTGCCACTCCCACTGTCCTTTCCTAATAAAATGAGGAAATTGCAT
CGCATTGTCTGAGTAGGTGTCATTCTATTCTGGGGGGTGGGGTGGGGCAGGACAGCAAGGGGGAGGATTG
GGAAGACAATAGCAGGCATGCTGGGGATGCGGTGGGCTCTATGGCTTCTGAGGCGGAAAGAACCAGCTGG
GGCTCTAGGGGGTATCCCC
[124 nt withheld, positions 2330-2453]
C
[91 nt withheld, positions 2455-2545]
AGGGTGATGGTTCACGTACCTAGAAGTTCCTATTCCGAAGTTCCTATTCTCTAGAAAGTATAGGAACTTC
CTTGGCCAAAAAGCCTGAACTCACCGCGACGTCTGTCGAGAAGTTTCTGATCGAAAAGTTCGACAGCGTC
TCCGACCTGATGCAGCTCTCGGAGGGCGAAGAATCTCGTGCTTTCAGCTTCGATGTAGGAGGGCGTGGAT
ATGTCCTGCGGGTAAATAGCTGCGCCGATGGTTTCTACAAAGATCGTTATGTTTATCGGCACTTTGCATC
GGCCGCGCTCCCGATTCCGGAAGTGCTTGACATTGGGGAATTCAGCGAGAGCCTGACCTATTGCATCTCC
CGCCGTGCACAGGGTGTCACGTTGCAAGACCTGCCTGAAACCGAACTGCCCGCTGTTCTGCAGCCGGTCG
CGGAGGCCATGGATGCGATCGCTGCGGCCGATCTTAGCCAGACGAGCGGGTTCGGCCCATTCGGACCGCA
AGGAATCGGTCAATACACTACATGGCGTGATTTCATATGCGCGATTGCTGATCCCCATGTGTATCACTGG
CAAACTGTGATGGACGACACCGTCAGTGCGTCCGTCGCGCAGGCTCTCGATGAGCTGATGCTTTGGGCCG
AGGACTGCCCCGAAGTCCGGCACCTCGTGCACGCGGATTTCGGCTCCAACAATGTCCTGACGGACAATGG
CCGCATAACAGCGGTCATTGACTGGAGCGAGGCGATGTTCGGGGATTCCCAATACGAGGTCGCCAACATC
TTCTTCTGGAGGCCGTGGTTGGCTTGTATGGAGCAGCAGACGCGCTACTTCGAGCGGAGGCATCCGGAGC
TTGCAGGATCGCCGCGGCTCCGGGCGTATATGCTCCGCATTGGTCTTGACCAACTCTATCAGAGCTTGGT
TGACGGCAATTTCGATGATGCAGCTTGGGCGCAGGGTCGATGCGACGCAATCGTCCGATCCGGAGCCGGG
ACTGTCGGGCGTACACAAATCGCCCGCAGAAGCGCGGCCGTCTGGACCGATGGCTGTGTAGAAGTACTCG
CCGATAGTGGAAACCGACGCCCCAGCACTCGTCCGAGGGCAAAGGAATAGCACGTACTACGAGATTTCGA
TTCCACCGCCGCCTTCTATGAAAGGTTGGGCTTCGGAATCGTTTTCCGGGACGCCGGCTGGATGATCCTC
CAGCGCGGGGATCTCATGCTGGAGTTCTTCGCCCACCCCAACTTGTTTATTGCAGCTTATAATGGTTACA
AATAAAGCAATAGCATCACAAATTTCACAAATAAAGCATTTTTTTCACTGCATTCTAGTTGTGGTTTGTC
CAAACTCATCAATGTATCTTATCATGTCTGTATACCGTCGACCTCTAGCTAGAGCTTGGCGTAATCATGG
TCATAGCTGTTTCCTGTGTGAAATTGTTATCCGCTCACAATTCCACACAACATACGAGCCGGAAGCATAA
AGTGTAAAGCCTGGGGTGCCTAATGAGTGAGCTAACTCACATTAATTGCGTTGCGCTCACTGCCCGCTTT
CCAGTCGGGAAACCTGTCGTGCCAGCTGCATTAATGAATCGGCCAACGCGCGGGGAGAGGCGGTTTGCGT
ATTGGGCGCTCTTCCGCTTCCTCGCTCACTGACTCGCTGCGCTCGGTCGTTCGGCTGCGGCGAGCGGTAT
CAGCTCACTCAAAGGCGGTAATACGGTTATCCACAGAATCAGGGGATAACGCAGGAAAGAACATGTGAGC
AAAAGGCCAGCAAAAGGCCAGGAACCGTAAAAAGGCCGCGTTGCTGGCGTTTTTCCATAGGCTCCGCCCC
CCTGACGAGCATCACAAAAATCGACGCTCAAGTCAGAGGTGGCGAAACCCGACAGGACTATAAAGATACC
AGGCGTTTCCCCCTGGAAGCTCCCTCGTGCGCTCTCCTGTTCCGACCCTGCCGCTTACCGGATACCTGTC
CGCCTTTCTCCCTTCGGGAAGCGTGGCGCTTTCTCATAGCTCACGCTGTAGGTATCTCAGTTCGGTGTAG
GTCGTTCGCTCCAAGCTGGGCTGTGTGCACGAACCCCCCGTTCAGCCCGACCGCTGCGCCTTATCCGGTA
ACTATCGTCTTGAGTCCAACCCGGTAAGACACGACTTATCGCCACTGGCAGCAGCCACTGGTAACAGGAT
TAGCAGAGCGAGGTATGTAGGCGGTGCTACAGAGTTCTTGAAGTGGTGGCCTAACTACGGCTACACTAGA
AGAACAGTATTTGGTATCTGCGCTCTGCTGAAGCCAGTTACCTTCGGAAAAAGAGTTGGTAGCTCTTGAT
CCGGCAAACAAACCACCGCTGGTAGCGGTGGTTTTTTTGTTTGCAAGCAGCAGATTACGCGCAGAAAAAA
AGGATCTCAAGAAGATCCTTTGATCTTTTCTACGGGGTCTGACGCTCAGTGGAACGAAAACTCACGTTAA
GGGATTTTGGTCATGAGATTATCAAAAAGGATCTTCACCTAGATCCTTTTAAATTAAAAATGAAGTTTTA
AATCAATCTAAAGTATATATGAGTAAACTTGGTCTGACAGTTACCAATGCTTAATCAGTGAGGCACCTAT
CTCAGCGATCTGTCTATTTCGTTCATCCATAGTTGCCTGACTCCCCGTCGTGTAGATAACTACGATACGG
GAGGGCTTACCATCTGGCCCCAGTGCTGCAATGATACCGCGAGACCCACGCTCACCGGCTCCAGATTTAT
CAGCAATAAACCAGCCAGCCGGAAGGGCCGAGCGCAGAAGTGGTCCTGCAACTTTATCCGCCTCCATCCA
GTCTATTAATTGTTGCCGGGAAGCTAGAGTAAGTAGTTCGCCAGTTAATAGTTTGCGCAACGTTGTTGCC
ATTGCTACAGGCATCGTGGTGTCACGCTCGTCGTTTGGTATGGCTTCATTCAGCTCCGGTTCCCAACGAT
CAAGGCGAGTTACATGATCCCCCATGTTGTGCAAAAAAGCGGTTAGCTCCTTCGGTCCTCCGATCGTTGT
CAGAAGTAAGTTGGCCGCAGTGTTATCACTCATGGTTATGGCAGCACTGCATAATTCTCTTACTGTCATG
CCATCCGTAAGATGCTTTTCTGTGACTGGTGAGTACTCAACCAAGTCATTCTGAGAATAGTGTATGCGGC
GACCGAGTTGCTCTTGCCCGGCGTCAATACGGGATAATACCGCGCCACATAGCAGAACTTTAAAAGTGCT
CATCATTGGAAAACGTTCTTCGGGGCGAAAACTCTCAAGGATCTTACCGCTGTTGAGATCCAGTTCGATG
TAACCCACTCGTGCACCCAACTGATCTTCAGCATCTTTTACTTTCACCAGCGTTTCTGGGTGAGCAAAAA
CAGGAAGGCAAAATGCCGCAAAAAAGGGAATAAGGGCGACACGGAAATGTTGAATACTCATACTCTTCCT
TTTTCAATATTATTGAAGCATTTATCAGGGTTATTGTCTCATGAGCGGATACATATTTGAATGTATTTAG
AAAAATAAACAAATAGGGGTTCCGCGCACATTTCCCCGAAAAGTGCCACCTGACGTC
