>Addgene plasmid #19530 | pcDNA5/FRT/TO V5 DNAJB7 | addgene partial sequence | sequence record 25307 | 19530 with LNCX
NNNNNNNNNNNNNCTGTTTTGACCTCCATAGAAGANACCGGGACCGATCCAGCCTCCGGACTCTAGCGTT
TAAACTTAAGCTTGAATTCACCATGGGTAAGCCTATCCCTAACCCTCTCCTCGGTCTCGATTCTACGGGA
TCCACTAGTCCAGTGTGGTGGAATTCTGCAGATATCACCATGGTGGATTACTATGAAGTTCTAGGACTGC
AAAGATATGCTTCACCTGAGGACATTAAAAAAGCTTATCATAAAGTGGCACTTAAATGGCACCCTGATAA
AAATCCAGAAAATAAAGAAGAAGCAGAGAGAAAATTCAAAGAAGTAGCTGAGGCATACGAGGTATTATCA
AATGATGAGAAACGGGACATTTATGATAAATATGGCACAGAAGGATTAAACGGAGGTGGAAGTCATTTTG
ATGATGAATGTGAGTACGGCTTCACATTCCATAAGCCAGATGATGTTTTTAAAGAAATTTTTCATGAAAG
GGATCCATTTTCTTTTCACTTCTTTGAAGACTCGCTTGAGGACCTGTTAAATCGTCCAGGAAGCTCCTAT
GGAAACAGAAACAGAGATGCAGGATACTTTTTCTCCACTGCCAGTGAATATCCAATTTTTGAGAAATNNN
NNNCNNNNNGANNNNNNNNATACATCACAGGGTTCATTGGGGGCATGAAGGGCCTTACTTCTTTCTCTTC
CTGGNTTTNNNNNATAATAGTGGGATGGACANNACNNNTCTNTNNNACNACTTC
